>Addgene plasmid #146251 | pAc5.1B-lambdaN-HA-DmGW182-12xmut_E | depositor full sequence | sequence record 288696 | Full Sequence
CTTCAAGGAATTAATTCTATATTCTAAAAACACAAATGATACTTCTAAAAAAAATCATGAATGGCATCAA
CTCTGAATCAAATCTTTGCAGATGCACCTACTTCTCATTTCCACTGTCACATCATTTTTCCAGATCTCGC
TGCCTGTTATGTGGCCCACAAACCAAGACACGTTTTATGGCCATTAAAGCTGGCTGATCGTCGCCAAACA
CCAAATACATATCAATATGTACATTCGAGAAAGAAGCGATCAAAGAAGCGTCTTCGGGCGAGTAGGAGAA
TGCGGAGGAGAAGGAGAACGAGCTGATCTAGTATCTCTCCACAATCCAATGCCAACTGACCAACTGGCCA
TATTCGGAGCAATTTGAAGCCAATTTCCATCGCCTGGCGATCGCTCCATTCTTGGCTATATGTTTTTCAC
CGTTCCCGGGGCCATTTTCAAAGACTCGTCGGTAAGATAAGATTGTGTCACTCGCTGTCTCTCTTCATTT
GTCGAAGAATGCTGAGGAATTTCGCGATGACGTCGGCGAGTATTTTGAAGAATGAGAATAATTTGTATTT
ATACGAAAATCAGTTAGTGGAATTTTCTACAAAAACATGTTATCTATAGATAATTTTGTTGCAAAATATG
TTGACTATGACAAAGATTGTATGTATATACCTTTAATGTATTCTCATTTTCTTATGTATTTATAATGGCA
ATGATGATACTGATGATATTTTAAGATGATGCCAGACCACAGGCTGATTTCTGCGTCTTTTGCCGAACGC
AGTGCATGTGCGGTTGTTGTTTTTTGGAATAGTTTCAATTTTCGGACTGTCCGCTTTGATTTCAGTTTCT
TGGCTTATTCAAAAAGCAAAGTAAAGCCAAAAAAGCGAGATGGCAATACCAAATGCGGCAAAACGGTAGT
GGAAGGAAAGGGGTGCGGGGCAGCGGAAGGAAGGGTGGGGCGGGGCGTGGCGGGGTCTGTGGCTGGGCGC
GACGTCACCGACGTTGGAGCCACTCCTTTGACCATGTGTGCGTGTGTGTATTATTCGTGTCTCGCCACTC
GCCGGTTGTTTTTTTCTTTTTATCTCGCTCTCTCTAGCGCCATCTCGTACGCATGCTCAACGCACCGCAT
GTTGCCGTGTCCTTTATGCGTCATTTTGGCTCGAAATAGGCAATTATTTAAACAAAGATTAGTCAACGAA
AACGCTAAAATAAATAAGTCTACAATATGGTTACTTATTGCCATGTGTGTGCAGCCAACGATAGCAACAA
AAGCAACAACACAGTGGCTTTCCCTCTTTCACTTTTTGTTTGCAAGCGCGTGCGAGCAAGACGGCACGAC
CGGCAAACGCAATTACGCTGACAAAGAGCAGACGAAGTTTTGGCCGAAAAACATCAAGGCGCCTGATACG
AATGCATTTGCAATAACAATTGCGATATTTAATATTGTTTATGAAGCTGTTTGACTTCAAAACACACAAA
AAAAAAAATAAAACAAATTATTTGAAAGAGAATTAGGAATCGGACAGCTTATCGTTACGGGCTAACAGCA
CACCGAGACGAAATAGCTTACCTGACGTCACAGCCTCTGGAAGAACTGCCGCCAAGCAGAGAGAGAGAGA
AAAAGAGGGAGAGCAGCTTAGACCGCATGTGCTTGTGTGTGAGGCGTCTCTCTCTTCGTCTCCTGTTTGC
GCAAACGCATAGACTGCACTGAGAAAATCGATTACCTATTTTTTATGAATGAATATTTGCACTATTACTA
TTCAAAACTATTAAGATAGCAATCACATTCAATAGCCAAATACTATACCACCTGAGCGATGCAACGAAAT
GATCAATTTGAGCAAAAATGCTGCATATTTAGGACGGCATCATTATAGAAATGCTTCTTGCTGTGTACTT
TTCTCTCGTCTGGCAGCTGTTTCGCCGTTATTGTTAAAACCGGCTTAAGTTAGGTGTGTTTTCTACGACT
AGTGATGCCCCTACTAGAAGATGTGTGTTGCACAAATGTCCCTGAATAACCAATTTGAAGTGCAGATAGC
AGTAAACGTAAGCTAATATGAATATTATTTAACTGTAATGTTTTAATATCGCTGGACATTACTAATAAAC
CCACTATAAACACATGTACATATGTATGTTTTGGCATACAATGAGTAGTTGGGGAAAAAATGTGTAAAAG
CACCGTGACCATCACAGCATAAAGATAACCAGCTGAAGTATCGAATATGAGTAACCCCCAAATTGAATCA
CATGCCGCAACTGATAGGACCCATGGAAGTACACTCTTCATGGCGATATACAAGACACACACAAGCACGA
ACACCCAGTTGCGGAGGAAATTCTCCGTAAATGAAAACCCAATCGGCGAACAATTCATACCCATATATGG
TAAAAGTTTTGAACGCGACTTGAGAGCGGAGAGCATTGCGGCTGATAAGGTTTTAGCGCTAAGCGGGCTT
TATAAAACGGGCTGCGGGACCAGTTTTCATATCACTACCGTTTGAGTTCTTGTGCTGTGTGGATACTCCT
CCCGACACAAAGCCGCTCCATCAGCCAGCAGTCGTCTAATCCAGAGACCCCGGATCGGGGTACCCAACAT
GGACGCACAAACACGACGACGTGAGCGTCGCGCTGAGAAACAAGCTCAATGGAAAGCTGCAAACGGTGGA
TCTCCTCCAAGCTTGATGGCTTACCCATACGATGTTCCAGATTACGCTATGCGTGAAGCCCTTTTTTCCC
AAGATGCCGCGGCCTGTCAGCATGTTAACCAGGATACTAATTGGGAAGTTCCCAGTTCGCCAGAACCAGC
CAATAAGGATGCACCCGGTCCACCAATGTGGAAGCCAAGCATTAACAATGGTACTGATCTTTGGGAGTCC
AATTTGAGAAACGGAGGTCAGCCGGCCGCACAGCAAGTTCCAAAGCCGTCGGCGGCTCATACACCATCCT
CTAACTTAGGTGGAACAGCAGCTGAGGACGACGATGGCGCCGATAGTAGTAGTGTGTGGACTGGAGGAGC
TGTTAGCAACGCGGGATCCGGAGCTGCAGTGGGAGTAAACCAAGCCGGAGTTAATGTCGGTCCAGGCGGT
GTTGTTTCGTCTGGCGGACCTCAGGCGGCACAAGGTGTCGTTGGCGTCGGACTTGGATCAACTGGAGGTA
ACGGGTCAAGCAATATAACTGGATCGTCTGGAGTCGCAACAGGTAGTAGCGGAAACTCCAGCAACGCTGG
TAACGCTGCGGCAGACCCTCGTGAAATACGCCCTTTGGGAGTTGGTGGCTCCATGGATATTCGAAATGTT
GAACATCGCGGCGGTAACGGTTCTGGAGCAACTTCGAGCGATCCACGAGACATTCGCATGATCGATCCGC
GTGACCCTATTCGAGGAGATCCCCGTGGAATATCTGGTCGTCTTAATGGGACCTCTGAAATGGCCGCTCA
TCATCCACAAATGTCCCATAACCAGTTGCAAGGTATCAACAAAATGGTTGGTCAAAGTGTAGCAACTGCC
AGCACCAGTGTCGGAACATCTGGCTCGGGCATCGGTCCTGGAGGTCCCGGTCCTAGTACAGTATCAGGCA
ATATCCCAACACAGGCGGCGCCTGCTCAACCGGTAAGCGTTGGTGTAAGTGGTCCCAAAGACATGTCAAA
ACAGATAAGTGCAGCGGAGGAACCATCACCACCGCCTCAGCGTCGCAGTATTCCTAACTACGATGATGGT
ACATCGTTGGCGGCTCAGCAAACTCGTGTTCCCGCTGCAAGCGGTCACTGGAAAGACATGACTGATTCGA
TAGGTCGTAGTAGTCATCTCATGCGTGGCCAAAGCCAAACGGGAGGTATAGGAATAGCCGGCGTTGGAAA
TAGCAATGTTCCAGTGGGAGCCAATCCAAGTAATCCTATAAGCAGTGTAGTTGGACCTCAAGCCCGGATT
CCATCTGTGGGCGGCGTACAACACAAACCAGACGGCGGCGCTATGTGGGTGCATTCCGGCAATGTAGGTG
GCAGAAATAATGTTGCTGCTGTTACTACTGCAGCGGATGACACTCATAGCGTTAATGTCGGCGCTCCCAG
CAGTGGCAGTGTATCCAGCAACAATTGGGTTGATGACAAGTCCAACTCAACCTTGGCACAAAACTCTTGG
AGCGACCCGGCCCCTGTTGGAGTTAGTGCCGCGAATAAGCAAAGCAAACCGCCAAGCAATAGTGCTTCAT
CAGCTGCGAGCACTGCTGCGGGCGTGGTGGATGGGGTTGATCTAGGATCTGAGTGGAACACGCACGGGGG
GATTATTGGAAAATCTCAGCAACAACAAAAACTAGCGGGACTTAACGTGGGAATGGTGAACGTAATTAAC
GCGGAGATCATTAAGCAAAGCAAGCAATACAGGATCCTTGTCGAGAACGGCTTTAAAAAGGAAGATGTAG
AGCGGGCATTAGTGATTGCTAATATGAACATCGAAGAGGCAGCCGATATGCTCCGTGCCAACTCATCCCT
ATCAATGGATGGTTGGCGTCGACATGATGAGTCCCTTGGATCTTATGCCGACCACAATAGTTCAACAAGC
AGCGGTGGATTTGCTGGTCGTTACCCGGTCAACAGTGGACAACCTTCAATGTCCTTTCCTCATAATAACC
TTATGAATAACATGGGAGGTACCGCTGTTACTGGAGGTAACAACAATACAAACATGACAGCTTTACAGGT
GCAAAAGTATTTAAATCAAGGGCAACATGGTGTCGCTGTTGGACCGCAAGCCGTTGGTAATTCTTCAGCA
GTATCTGTCGGATTTGGTCAGAACACGTCTAACGCAGCAGTGGCAGGAGCAGCCTCTGCAAATATAGCAG
CAAATACAAACAACCAACCGTCTGGTCAGCAAATTCGCATGCTAGGCCAGCAAATTCAGTTGGCCATTCA
TAGTGGTTTCATATCTAGTCAGATATTGACTCAACCGCTAACTCAAACAACCCTTAACCTTTTAAACCAA
CTTCTTAGCAATATTAAGCATCTCCAGGCTGCACAGCAATCCCTTACCCGCGGGGGAAATGTCAATCCAA
TGGCAGTGAATGTGGCTATATCTAAATACAAGCAGCAAATCCAGAATTTACAGAACCAGATAAGTGCACA
ACAGGCTGTGTATGTAAAACAGCAAAATATGCAACCAACTTCACAACAACAACAGCCCCAACAACAGCAA
CTTCCTTCTGTTCATCTAAGTAACTCAGGCAACGACTATTTAAGAGGTCACGATGCAATAAATAATTTGC
AAAGCAACTTTTCTGAGCTCAATATTAATAAGCCAAGTGGATATCAAGGAGCGTCCAATCAACAATCCCG
ATTAAATCAGTGGAAGCTTCCAGTATTAGATAAGGAGATCAACTCTGACAGTACGGAATTTTCTCGTGCC
CCAGGTGCAACGAAACAAAATTTGACGGCCAACACAAGCAACATAAACTCTTTGGGTCTTCAAAACGATA
GTACATGGTCAACTGGACGCAGTATTGGTGACGGTTGGCCTGATCCCTCATCTGATAACGAGAATAAAGA
CTGGTCTGTTGCTCAGCCAACTTCAGCAGCAACTGCTTACACTGATCTGGTCCAAGAGTTTGAGCCAGGC
AAGCCATGGAAGGGTTCACAGATCAAAAGCATAGAAGATGATCCCAGCATTACACCAGGAAGCGTTGCTA
GATCTCCATTGTCTATTAATTCGACGCCAAAAGATGCTGACATATTTGCCAATACCGGTAAAAATTCACC
GACTGATTTACCGCCACTAAGTTTATCGTCGTCTACATGGAGTTTTAATCCAAACCAAAATTATCCGAGT
CACAGTTGGTCTGACAATAGTCAACAATGTACCGCCACTTCGGAGCTTTGGACAAGCCCGCTAAATAAAT
CATCGTCTCGAGGTCCCCCGCCAGGATTGACTGCCAATTCAAATAAATCTGCAAATAGTAATGCGTCAAC
GCCAACAACTATTACCGGAGGTGCGAATGGATGGTTACAGCCTCGAAGTGGCGGTGTTCAAACCACAAAC
ACTAATTGGACAGGTGGTAACACCACTTGGGGCTCCAGTTGGTTGCTTTTGAAAAATCTAACAGCACAGA
TTGATGGTCCTACTTTGCGTACACTGTGTATGCAGCATGGGCCCCTTGTCAGCTTTCACCCGTATTTGAA
CCAAGGAATTGCCTTATGTAAATATACTACTCGTGAGGAGGCGAACAAGGCGCAAATGGCGTTAAACAAC
TGTGTCCTCGCCAACACCACAATATTTGCTGAATCTCCCAGCGAGAACGAGGTGCAAAGCATTATGCAGC
ACTTACCACAAACTCCTTCCTCTACAAGCTCTAGTGGAACTAGTGGTGGCAACGTCGGAGGCGTCGGCAC
TTCAGCCAATAATGCAAACAGTGGTTCTGCAGCTTGTCTGTCCGGAAACAATAGCGGCAACGGAAACGGC
AGCGCGAGCGGCGCCGGCAGCGGCAACAATGGCAACAGTAGCTGCAACAACAGTGCCGCCGGGGGGGGCA
GCAGCAGCAACAACACGATTACCACTGTAGCAAATTCGAATCTTGTTGGTTCTAGTGGCTCTGTCTCAAA
TTCCTCTGGCGTTACTGCTAACTCTAGTACTGTTTCTGTAGTTAGTTGTACAGCGAGTGGGAATTCCATA
AATGGGGCAGGTACTGCAAACAGTTCTGGTTCAAAGAGTAGTGCAAACAATTTAGCTAGCGGCCAGTCTA
GCGCTTCTAACTTAACTAATAGCACCAATTCAACATGGCGACAAACTAGCCAAAACCAAGCTCTTCAAAG
TCAAAGCAGGCCATCAGGCAGAGAAGCTGACTTTGATTATATATCTCTCGTTTATTCCATTGTTGATGAT
TAAGCGGCCGCTCGAGTCTAGAGGGCCCGCGGTTCGAAGGTAAGCCTATCCCTAACCCTCTCCTCGGTCT
CGATTCTACGCGTACCGGTCATCATCACCATCACCATTGAGTTTAAACCCGCTGATCAGCCTCGACTGTG
CCTTCTAAGGCCTGAGCTCGCTGATCAGCCTCGATCGAGGATCCAGACATGATAAGATACATTGATGAGT
TTGGACAAACCACAACTAGAATGCAGTGAAAAAAATGCTTTATTTGTGAAATTTGTGATGCTATTGCTTT
ATTTGTAACCATTATAAGCTGCAATAAACAAGTTAACAACAACAATTGCATTCATTTTATGTTTCAGGTT
CAGGGGGAGGTGTGGGAGGTTTTTTAAAGCAAGTAAAACCTCTACAAATGTGGTATGGCTGATTATGATC
AGTCGACCGATGCCCTTGAGAGCCTTCAACCCAGTCAGCTCCTTCCGGTGGGCGCGGGGCATGACTATCG
TCGCCGCACTTATGACTGTCTTCTTTATCATGCAACTCGTAGGACAGGTGCCGGCAGCGCTCTGGGTCAT
TTTCGGCGAGGACCGCTTTCGCTGGAGCGCGACGATGATCGGCCTGTCGCTTGCGGTATTCGGAATCTTG
CACGCCCTCGCTCAAGCCTTCGTCACTGGTCCCGCCACCAAACGTTTCGGCGAGAAGCAGGCCATTATCG
CCGGCATGGCGGCCGACGCGCTGGGCTACGTCTTGCTGGCGTTCGCGACGCGAGGCTGGATGGCCTTCCC
CATTATGATTCTTCTCGCTTCCGGCGGCATCGGGATGCCCGCGTTGCAGGCCATGCTGTCCAGGCAGGTA
GATGACGACCATCAGGGACAGCTTCAAGGATCGCTCGCGGCTCTTACCAGCCAGCAAAAGGCCAGGAACC
GTAAAAAGGCCGCGTTGCTGGCGTTTTTCCATAGGCTCCGCCCCCCTGACGAGCATCACAAAAATCGACG
CTCAAGTCAGAGGTGGCGAAACCCGACAGGACTATAAAGATACCAGGCGTTTCCCCCTGGAAGCTCCCTC
GTGCGCTCTCCTGTTCCGACCCTGCCGCTTACCGGATACCTGTCCGCCTTTCTCCCTTCGGGAAGCGTGG
CGCTTTCTCAATGCTCACGCTGTAGGTATCTCAGTTCGGTGTAGGTCGTTCGCTCCAAGCTGGGCTGTGT
GCACGAACCCCCCGTTCAGCCCGACCGCTGCGCCTTATCCGGTAACTATCGTCTTGAGTCCAACCCGGTA
AGACACGACTTATCGCCACTGGCAGCAGCCACTGGTAACAGGATTAGCAGAGCGAGGTATGTAGGCGGTG
CTACAGAGTTCTTGAAGTGGTGGCCTAACTACGGCTACACTAGAAGGACAGTATTTGGTATCTGCGCTCT
GCTGAAGCCAGTTACCTTCGGAAAAAGAGTTGGTAGCTCTTGATCCGGCAAACAAACCACCGCTGGTAGC
GGTGGTTTTTTTGTTTGCAAGCAGCAGATTACGCGCAGAAAAAAAGGATCTCAAGAAGATCCTTTGATCT
TTTCTACGGGGTCTGACGCTCAGTGGAACGAAAACTCACGTTAAGGGATTTTGGTCATGAGATTATCAAA
AAGGATCTTCACCTAGATCCTTTTAAATTAAAAATGAAGTTTTAAATCAATCTAAAGTATATATGAGTAA
ACTTGGTCTGACAGTTACCAATGCTTAATCAGTGAGGCACCTATCTCAGCGATCTGTCTATTTCGTTCAT
CCATAGTTGCCTGACTCCCCGTCGTGTAGATAACTACGATACGGGAGGGCTTACCATCTGGCCCCAGTGC
TGCAATGATACCGCGAGACCCACGCTCACCGGCTCCAGATTTATCAGCAATAAACCAGCCAGCCGGAAGG
GCCGAGCGCAGAAGTGGTCCTGCAACTTTATCCGCCTCCATCCAGTCTATTAATTGTTGCCGGGAAGCTA
GAGTAAGTAGTTCGCCAGTTAATAGTTTGCGCAACGTTGTTGCCATTGCTGCAGGCATCGTGGTGTCACG
CTCGTCGTTTGGTATGGCTTCATTCAGCTCCGGTTCCCAACGATCAAGGCGAGTTACATGATCCCCCATG
TTGTGCAAAAAAGCGGTTAGCTCCTTCGGTCCTCCGATCGTTGTCAGAAGTAAGTTGGCCGCAGTGTTAT
CACTCATGGTTATGGCAGCACTGCATAATTCTCTTACTGTCATGCCATCCGTAAGATGCTTTTCTGTGAC
TGGTGAGTACTCAACCAAGTCATTCTGAGAATAGTGTATGCGGCGACCGAGTTGCTCTTGCCCGGCGTCA
ACACGGGATAATACCGCGCCACATAGCAGAACTTTAAAAGTGCTCATCATTGGAAAACGTTCTTCGGGGC
GAAAACTCTCAAGGATCTTACCGCTGTTGAGATCCAGTTCGATGTAACCCACTCGTGCACCCAACTGATC
TTCAGCATCTTTTACTTTCACCAGCGTTTCTGGGTGAGCAAAAACAGGAAGGCAAAATGCCGCAAAAAAG
GGAATAAGGGCGACACGGAAATGTTGAATACTCATACTCTTCCTTTTTCAATATTATTGAAGCATTTATC
AGGGTTATTGTCTCATGAGCGGATACATATTTGAATGTATTTAGAAAAATAAACAAATAGGGGTTCCGCG
CACATTTCCCCGAAAAGTGCCACCTGACGTCTAAGAAACCATTATTATCATGACATTAACCTATAAAAAT
AGGCGTATCACGAGGCCCTTTCGT
Features (pLannotate 1.2.2; 11 found; start..end, strand, type, name):
     56..2568    +  promoter       Ac5 promoter: Drosophila melanogaster actin 5C promoter
   2589..2654    +  CDS            N (fragment): REGN_LAMBD - Experimental evidence at protein level: Swiss-Prot protein existence level 1. Plays a role as a transcriptional antitermination factor that allows the virus to initiate its lytic phase. Activates expression of the delayed viral early genes by modifying host RNA polymerase (RNAP) into a form that is resistant to termination signals. This antitermination function requires the host NusA protein which serves to stabilize the interaction between antitermination protein N and host RNA polymerase. From Escherichia phage lambda (Bacteriophage lambda).
   2682..2708    +  CDS            3xHA (fragment): three tandem HA epitope tags
   2709..6860    +  CDS            gw: GAWKY_DROME - Also known as GW182 From Drosophila melanogaster (Fruit fly).
   6899..6940    +  CDS            V5 tag: epitope tag from simian virus 5
   7040..7174    -  polyA_signal   SV40 poly(A) signal: SV40 polyadenylation signal
   7197..7281    -  CDS            large T antigen (fragment): large T antigen from SV40 (simian virus 40)
   7282..7752    +  CDS            TcR (fragment): tetracycline efflux protein; tet; confers resistance to tetracycline
   7796..8384    -  rep_origin     ori: high-copy-number ColE1/pMB1/pBR322/pUC origin of replication
   8555..9415    -  CDS            AmpR: β-lactamase; bla; confers resistance to ampicillin, carbenicillin, and related antibiotics
   9416..9520    -  promoter       AmpR promoter: bla
