[The description below was written by a language model from this plasmid's Addgene catalogue record and pLannotate feature annotations shown in this document.]
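Description:
pAc5.1B-lambdaN-HA-DmGW182-12xmut_E is a 9.6 kb insect expression plasmid for producing a mutant form of Drosophila melanogaster GW182 (gawky, gw) in fly cells. The catalogue lists the backbone as unknown, although the name and annotated features point to a pAc5.1-type vector. It is propagated in E. coli through a ColE1/pUC-type origin and selected with ampicillin via the β-lactamase gene and its bla promoter. The record describes it as low copy even though the annotated origin is of the high-copy class. Short fragments of a tetracycline resistance gene and of SV40 large T antigen are also annotated; these look like non-functional backbone remnants.

Expression is driven by the constitutive Drosophila actin 5C (Ac5) promoter and terminated by an SV40 polyadenylation signal. The open reading frame starts with a short fragment of the bacteriophage lambda N protein, followed by an HA epitope and then the gw coding sequence. The lambda N peptide binds boxB RNA hairpins, so the fusion can be tethered to a reporter mRNA carrying boxB sites, while HA allows detection of the protein. This arrangement suits tethering assays that test silencing activity independently of miRNA targeting, in keeping with the associated study of a GW182 silencing domain. A V5 tag is annotated downstream of gw, but the record does not show whether it is translated in frame with the insert.

The record does not define the "12xmut" substitutions. It does note two non-silent changes (V704A and N799S) and one silent change relative to the reference transcript. The deposited sequence may be theoretical rather than fully verified.
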