Addgene plasmid #146251: pAc5.1B-lambdaN-HA-DmGW182-12xmut_E
Purpose: Insect Expression of DmGW182-12xmut
Depositing lab: Elisa Izaurralde. Depositing organization: Max Planck Institute for Developmental Biology. Publication: A C-terminal silencing domain in GW182 is essential for miRNA function. Eulalio A, Helms S, Fritzsch C, Fauser M, Izaurralde E. RNA. 2009 Jun;15(6):1067-77. doi: 10.1261/rna.1605509. Epub 2009 Apr 21. PubMed 19383769.
Backbone
  Vector backbone: Unknown
  Vector type: Insect Expression
Growth in bacteria
  Bacterial resistance: Ampicillin, 100 μg/mL
  Growth temperature: 37°C
  Growth strain: DH5alpha
  Copy number: Low Copy
Gene/Insert
  Gene/Insert name: DmGW182-12xmut
  Species: D. melanogaster (fly)
  Mutation: Two non silent mutations V704A and N799S and one silent mutation G2295A compared to the sequence given by NM_166780 varA
  Entrez Gene: gw (a.k.a. Dmel_CG31992, CG11484, CG31992, CG9905, Dmel\CG31992, GQ182, GW, GW182, Gw, Gw182, anon-EST:Posey205, dGW182, gw182)
  Cloning method: Unknown
Terms and licenses: Academic/Nonprofit Terms; Industry Terms: Not Available to Industry
Depositor comments: Plasmids from this collection were made available to the research community and donated after the lab closed. Please note that the sequence provided by the depositing laboratory may be theoretical/predicted or based on Sanger sequencing results. There may be discrepancies between sequencing results obtained by Addgene and the depositor sequence. If an Addgene verified sequence is not available, please contact before placing your order to request that our lab fully sequence the plasmid.
How to cite: pAc5.1B-lambdaN-HA-DmGW182-12xmut_E was a gift from Elisa Izaurralde (Addgene plasmid # 146251 ; http://n2t.net/addgene:146251 ; RRID:Addgene_146251)
